>Addgene plasmid #50468 | pAAV-CaMKIIa-HA-rM3D(Gs)-IRES-mCitrine | depositor full sequence | sequence record 75484 | pAAV-CaMKIIa-HA-rM3D(Gs)-IRES-mCitrine sequence 7953 bps
CCTGCAGGCAGCTGCGCGCTCGCTCGCTCACTGAGGCCGCCCGGGCAAAGCCCGGGCGTCGGGCGACCTT
TGGTCGCCCGGCCTCAGTGAGCGAGCGAGCGCGCAGAGAGGGAGTGGCCAACTCCATCACTAGGGGTTCC
TGCGGCCGCACGCGTTTAACATTATGGCCTTAGGTCACTTCATCTCCATGGGGTTCTTCTTCTGATTTTC
TAGAAAATGAGATGGGGGTGCAGAGAGCTTCCTCAGTGACCTGCCCAGGGTCACATCAGAAATGTCAGAG
CTAGAACTTGAACTCAGATTACTAATCTTAAATTCCATGCCTTGGGGGCATGCAAGTACGATATACAGAA
GGAGTGAACTCATTAGGGCAGATGACCAATGAGTTTAGGAAAGAAGAGTCCAGGGCAGGGTACATCTACA
CCACCCGCCCAGCCCTGGGTGAGTCCAGCCACGTTCACCTCATTATAGTTGCCTCTCTCCAGTCCTACCT
TGACGGGAAGCACAAGCAGAAACTGGGACAGGAGCCCCAGGAGACCAAATCTTCATGGTCCCTCTGGGAG
GATGGGTGGGGAGAGCTGTGGCAGAGGCCTCAGGAGGGGCCCTGCTGCTCAGTGGTGACAGATAGGGGTG
AGAAAGCAGACAGAGTCATTCCGTCAGCATTCTGGGTCTGTTTGGTACTTCTTCTCACGCTAAGGTGGCG
GTGTGATATGCACAATGGCTAAAAAGCAGGGAGAGCTGGAAAGAAACAAGGACAGAGACAGAGGCCAAGT
CAACCAGACCAATTCCCAGAGGAAGCAAAGAAACCATTACAGAGACTACAAGGGGGAAGGGAAGGAGAGA
TGAATTAGCTTCCCCTGTAAACCTTAGAACCCAGCTGTTGCCAGGGCAACGGGGCAATACCTGTCTCTTC
AGAGGAGATGAAGTTGCCAGGGTAACTACATCCTGTCTTTCTCAAGGACCATCCCAGAATGTGGCACCCA
CTAGCCGTTACCATAGCAACTGCCTCTTTGCCCCACTTAATCCCATCCCGTCTGTTAAAAGGGCCCTATA
GTTGGAGGTGGGGGAGGTAGGAAGAGCGATGATCACTTGTGGACTAAGTTTGTTCGCATCCCCTTCTCCA
ACCCCCTCAGTACATCACCCTGGGGGAACAGGGTCCACTTGCTCCTGGGCCCACACAGTCCTGCAGTATT
GTGTATATAAGGCCAGGGCAAAGAGGAGCAGGTTTTAAAGTGAAAGGCAGGCAGGTGTTGGGGAGGCAGT
TACCGGGGCAACGGGAACAGGGCGTTTCGGAGGTGGTTGCCATGGGGACCTGGATGCTGACGAAGGCTCG
CGAGGCTGTGAGCAGCCACAGTGCCCTGCTCAGAAGCCCCAAGCTCGTCAGTCAAGCCGGTTCTCCGTTT
GCACTCAGGAGCACGGGCAGGCGAGTGGCCCCTAGTTCTGGGGGCAGCTCTAGAGCGGTACCGGATCCGC
CACCATGTACCCCTACGACGTCCCCGACTACGCCACCTTGCACAGTAACAGTACAACCTCGCCTTTGTTT
CCCAACATCAGCTCTTCCTGGGTGCACAGTCCCTCGGAGGCAGGGCTGCCCTTGGGGACAGTCACTCAGT
TGGGCAGCTACAACATTTCACAAGAAACTGGGAATTTCTCCTCAAACGACACCTCCAGCGACCCTCTCGG
GGGTCACACCATCTGGCAAGTGGTCTTCATTGCCTTCTTAACTGGCTTCCTGGCATTGGTGACCATCATT
GGCAACATCCTTGTCATTGTGGCCTTCAAGGTCAACAAACAGCTGAAGACAGTCAACAACTACTTCCTCT
TAAGCCTGGCCTGTGCAGACCTGATCATCGGGGTCATTTCCATGAACCTGTTCACTACCTACATCATTAT
GAACCGTTGGGCACTGGGGAACTTAGCCTGCGACCTCTGGCTCTCCATTGACTGTGTGGCCAGCAATGCC
TCTGTCATGAATCTGCTGGTCATCAGCTTTGACAGGTACTTTTCCATCACTTCTCCATTCCGCTACCAGA
GCCTGATGACCAGGGCTCGAGCTGGTGTGATGATTGGTCTGGCTTGGGTCATCTCCTTTGTCCTATGGGC
TCCTGCCATCTTGTTCTGGCAATACTTTGTAGGGAAGAGAACTGTGCCCCCAGGAGAATGTTTCATTCAG
TTTCTGAGTGAGCCCACCATCACCTTCGGCACGGCGATCGCTGGCTTTTACATGCCTGTCACCATCATGA
CTATTTTATACTGGCGGGTGTACCGGGAGGCCAAGGAGCAGATCAGGAAGATCGACCGCTGCGAGGGCCG
GTTCTATGGCAGCCAGGAGCAGCCGCAGCCACCCCCGCTCCCCCAACACCAGCCCATCCTCGGCAACGGC
CGTGCCAGCAAGAGGAAGACGTCCCGTGTCATGGCCATGAGGGAACACAAAGCTCTGCAGACGCTCAGTG
CCATCTTGCTTGCCTTCATCATCACGTGGACCCCCTACAACATCATGGTCCTGGTGAACACCTTCTGTGA
CAGCTGCATACCCAAAACCTATTGGAATCTGGGCTACTGGCTGTGCTATATCAACAGCACCGTGAACCCT
GTGTGCTATGCCCTGTGCAACAAAACATTCAGAACCACCTTCAAGACGCTCCTCTTGTGCCAGTGTGACA
AAAGGAAGAGGCGCAAACAGCAGTACCAGCAGAGACAGTCGGTCATTTTTCACAAGCGAGTGCCGGAGCA
GGCCTTGTAGGCGGCCGCGATATCGCCCCTCTCCCTCCCCCCCCCCTAACGTTACTGGCCGAAGCCGCTT
GGAATAAGGCCGGTGTGCGTTTGTCTATATGTTATTTTCCACCATATTGCCGTCTTTTGGCAATGTGAGG
GCCCGGAAACCTGGCCCTGTCTTCTTGACGAGCATTCCTAGGGGTCTTTCCCCTCTCGCCAAAGGAATGC
AAGGTCTGTTGAATGTCGTGAAGGAAGCAGTTCCTCTGGAAGCTTCTTGAAGACAAACAACGTCTGTAGC
GACCCTTTGCAGGCAGCGGAACCCCCCACCTGGCGACAGGTGCCTCTGCGGCCAAAAGCCACGTGTATAA
GATACACCTGCAAAGGCGGCACAACCCCAGTGCCACGTTGTGAGTTGGATAGTTGTGGAAAGAGTCAAAT
GGCTCTCCTCAAGCGTATTCAACAAGGGGCTGAAGGATGCCCAGAAGGTACCCCATTGTATGGGATCTGA
TCTGGGGCCTCGGTGCACATGCTTTACATGTGTTTAGTCGAGGTTAAAAAAACGTCTAGGCCCCCCGAAC
CACGGGGACGTGGTTTTCCTTTGAAAAACACGATGATAAGCCACCATGGTGAGCAAGGGCGAGGAGCTGT
TCACCGGGGTGGTGCCCATCCTGGTCGAGCTGGACGGCGACGTAAACGGCCACAAGTTCAGCGTGTCCGG
CGAGGGCGAGGGCGATGCCACCTACGGCAAGCTGACCCTGAAGTTCATCTGCACCACCGGCAAGCTGCCC
GTGCCCTGGCCCACCCTCGTGACCACCTTCGGCTACGGCCTGATGTGCTTCGCCCGCTACCCCGACCACA
TGAAGCAGCACGACTTCTTCAAGTCCGCCATGCCCGAAGGCTACGTCCAGGAGCGCACCATCTTCTTCAA
GGACGACGGCAACTACAAGACCCGCGCCGAGGTGAAGTTCGAGGGCGACACCCTGGTGAACCGCATCGAG
CTGAAGGGCATCGACTTCAAGGAGGACGGCAACATCCTGGGGCACAAGCTGGAGTACAACTACAACAGCC
ACAACGTCTATATCATGGCCGACAAGCAGAAGAACGGCATCAAGGTGAACTTCAAGATCCGCCACAACAT
CGAGGACGGCAGCGTGCAGCTCGCCGACCACTACCAGCAGAACACCCCCATCGGCGACGGCCCCGTGCTG
CTGCCCGACAACCACTACCTGAGCTACCAGTCCAAACTGAGCAAAGACCCCAACGAGAAGCGCGATCACA
TGGTCCTGCTGGAGTTCGTGACCGCCGCCGGGATCACTCTCGGCATGGACGAGCTGTACAAGTGAGAATT
CGATATCAAGCTTATCGATAATCAACCTCTGGATTACAAAATTTGTGAAAGATTGACTGGTATTCTTAAC
TATGTTGCTCCTTTTACGCTATGTGGATACGCTGCTTTAATGCCTTTGTATCATGCTATTGCTTCCCGTA
TGGCTTTCATTTTCTCCTCCTTGTATAAATCCTGGTTGCTGTCTCTTTATGAGGAGTTGTGGCCCGTTGT
CAGGCAACGTGGCGTGGTGTGCACTGTGTTTGCTGACGCAACCCCCACTGGTTGGGGCATTGCCACCACC
TGTCAGCTCCTTTCCGGGACTTTCGCTTTCCCCCTCCCTATTGCCACGGCGGAACTCATCGCCGCCTGCC
TTGCCCGCTGCTGGACAGGGGCTCGGCTGTTGGGCACTGACAATTCCGTGGTGTTGTCGGGGAAATCATC
GTCCTTTCCTTGGCTGCTCGCCTGTGTTGCCACCTGGATTCTGCGCGGGACGTCCTTCTGCTACGTCCCT
TCGGCCCTCAATCCAGCGGACCTTCCTTCCCGCGGCCTGCTGCCGGCTCTGCGGCCTCTTCCGCGTCTTC
GCCTTCGCCCTCAGACGAGTCGGATCTCCCTTTGGGCCGCCTCCCCGCATCGATACCGAGCGCTGCTCGA
GAGATCTACGGGTGGCATCCCTGTGACCCCTCCCCAGTGCCTCTCCTGGCCCTGGAAGTTGCCACTCCAG
TGCCCACCAGCCTTGTCCTAATAAAATTAAGTTGCATCATTTTGTCTGACTAGGTGTCCTTCTATAATAT
TATGGGGTGGAGGGGGGTGGTATGGAGCAAGGGGCAAGTTGGGAAGACAACCTGTAGGGCCTGCGGGGTC
TATTGGGAACCAAGCTGGAGTGCAGTGGCACAATCTTGGCTCACTGCAATCTCCGCCTCCTGGGTTCAAG
CGATTCTCCTGCCTCAGCCTCCCGAGTTGTTGGGATTCCAGGCATGCATGACCAGGCTCAGCTAATTTTT
GTTTTTTTGGTAGAGACGGGGTTTCACCATATTGGCCAGGCTGGTCTCCAACTCCTAATCTCAGGTGATC
TACCCACCTTGGCCTCCCAAATTGCTGGGATTACAGGCGTGAACCACTGCTCCCTTCCCTGTCCTTCTGA
TTTTGTAGGTAACCACGTGCGGACCGAGCGGCCGCAGGAACCCCTAGTGATGGAGTTGGCCACTCCCTCT
CTGCGCGCTCGCTCGCTCACTGAGGCCGGGCGACCAAAGGTCGCCCGACGCCCGGGCTTTGCCCGGGCGG
CCTCAGTGAGCGAGCGAGCGCGCAGCTGCCTGCAGGGGCGCCTGATGCGGTATTTTCTCCTTACGCATCT
GTGCGGTATTTCACACCGCATA
[142 nt withheld, positions 5413-5554]
C
[141 nt withheld, positions 5556-5696]
CCTTTGACGTTGGAGTCCACGTTCTTT
[37 nt withheld, positions 5724-5760]
ACCCTATCTCGGGCTATTCTTTTGATTTATAAGGGATTTTGCCGATTTCGGCCTATTGGTTAAAAAATGA
GCTGATTTAACAAAAATTTAACGCGAATTTTAACAAAATATTAACGTTTACAATTTTATGGTGCACTCTC
AGTACAATCTGCTCTGATGCCGCATAGTTAAGCCAGCCCCGACACCCGCCAACACCCGCTGACGCGCCCT
GACGGGCTTGTCTGCTCCCGGCATCCGCTTACAGACAAGCTGTGACCGTCTCCGGGAGCTGCATGTGTCA
GAGGTTTTCACCGTCATCACCGAAACGCGCGAGACGAAAGGGCCTCGTGATACGCCTATTTTTATAGGTT
AATGTCATGATAATAATGGTTTCTTAGACGTCAGGTGGCACTTTTCGGGGAAATGTGCGCGGAACCCCTA
TTTGTTTATTTTTCTAAATACATTCAAATATGTATCCGCTCATGAGACAATAACCCTGATAAATGCTTCA
ATAATATTGAAAAAGGAAGAGTATGAGTATTCAACATTTCCGTGTCGCCCTTATTCCCTTTTTTGCGGCA
TTTTGCCTTCCTGTTTTTGCTCACCCAGAAACGCTGGTGAAAGTAAAAGATGCTGAAGATCAGTTGGGTG
CACGAGTGGGTTACATCGAACTGGATCTCAACAGCGGTAAGATCCTTGAGAGTTTTCGCCCCGAAGAACG
TTTTCCAATGATGAGCACTTTTAAAGTTCTGCTATGTGGCGCGGTATTATCCCGTATTGACGCCGGGCAA
GAGCAACTCGGTCGCCGCATACACTATTCTCAGAATGACTTGGTTGAGTACTCACCAGTCACAGAAAAGC
ATCTTACGGATGGCATGACAGTAAGAGAATTATGCAGTGCTGCCATAACCATGAGTGATAACACTGCGGC
CAACTTACTTCTGACAACGATCGGAGGACCGAAGGAGCTAACCGCTTTTTTGCACAACATGGGGGATCAT
GTAACTCGCCTTGATCGTTGGGAACCGGAGCTGAATGAAGCCATACCAAACGACGAGCGTGACACCACGA
TGCCTGTAGCAATGGCAACAACGTTGCGCAAACTATTAACTGGCGAACTACTTACTCTAGCTTCCCGGCA
ACAATTAATAGACTGGATGGAGGCGGATAAAGTTGCAGGACCACTTCTGCGCTCGGCCCTTCCGGCTGGC
TGGTTTATTGCTGATAAATCTGGAGCCGGTGAGCGTGGGTCTCGCGGTATCATTGCAGCACTGGGGCCAG
ATGGTAAGCCCTCCCGTATCGTAGTTATCTACACGACGGGGAGTCAGGCAACTATGGATGAACGAAATAG
ACAGATCGCTGAGATAGGTGCCTCACTGATTAAGCATTGGTAACTGTCAGACCAAGTTTACTCATATATA
CTTTAGATTGATTTAAAACTTCATTTTTAATTTAAAAGGATCTAGGTGAAGATCCTTTTTGATAATCTCA
TGACCAAAATCCCTTAACGTGAGTTTTCGTTCCACTGAGCGTCAGACCCCGTAGAAAAGATCAAAGGATC
TTCTTGAGATCCTTTTTTTCTGCGCGTAATCTGCTGCTTGCAAACAAAAAAACCACCGCTACCAGCGGTG
GTTTGTTTGCCGGATCAAGAGCTACCAACTCTTTTTCCGAAGGTAACTGGCTTCAGCAGAGCGCAGATAC
CAAATACTGTCCTTCTAGTGTAGCCGTAGTTAGGCCACCACTTCAAGAACTCTGTAGCACCGCCTACATA
CCTCGCTCTGCTAATCCTGTTACCAGTGGCTGCTGCCAGTGGCGATAAGTCGTGTCTTACCGGGTTGGAC
TCAAGACGATAGTTACCGGATAAGGCGCAGCGGTCGGGCTGAACGGGGGGTTCGTGCACACAGCCCAGCT
TGGAGCGAACGACCTACACCGAACTGAGATACCTACAGCGTGAGCTATGAGAAAGCGCCACGCTTCCCGA
AGGGAGAAAGGCGGACAGGTATCCGGTAAGCGGCAGGGTCGGAACAGGAGAGCGCACGAGGGAGCTTCCA
GGGGGAAACGCCTGGTATCTTTATAGTCCTGTCGGGTTTCGCCACCTCTGACTTGAGCGTCGATTTTTGT
GATGCTCGTCAGGGGGGCGGAGCCTATGGAAAAACGCCAGCAACGCGGCCTTTTTACGGTTCCTGGCCTT
TTGCTGGCCTTTTGCTCACATGT
Features (pLannotate 1.2.2; 16 found; start..end, strand, type, name):
      1..141     -  repeat_region  AAV2 ITR: inverted terminal repeat of adeno-associated virus serotype 2 inverted
    160..1448    +  promoter       CaMKII promoter: promoter for the mouse calcium/calmodulin-dependent kinase II α subunit
   1505..2737    +  CDS            Chrm3 (fragment): ACM3_RAT - Also known as Chrm-3. Experimental evidence at protein level: Swiss-Prot protein existence level 1. The muscarinic acetylcholine receptor mediates various cellular responses, including inhibition of adenylate cyclase, breakdown of phosphoinositides and modulation of potassium channels through the action of G proteins. Primary transducing effect is Pi turnover. From Rattus norvegicus (Rat).
   2867..3329    +  misc_feature   IRES: internal ribosome entry site (IRES) of the encephalomyocarditis virus (EMCV)
   3336..4052    +  CDS            mCitrine: mCitrine is a basic (constitutively fluorescent) yellow fluorescent protein published in 2001, derived from Aequorea victoria.
   4056..4080    +  misc_feature   MCS (fragment): pBluescript multiple cloning site
   4080..4668    +  misc_feature   WPRE: woodchuck hepatitis virus posttranscriptional regulatory element
   4700..5176    +  polyA_signal   hGH poly(A) signal: human growth hormone polyadenylation signal
   5216..5356    +  repeat_region  AAV2 ITR: inverted terminal repeat of adeno-associated virus serotype 2 inverted
   5361..5412    -  misc_feature   bom (fragment): basis of mobility region from pBR322
   5431..5811    +  rep_origin     M13 ori (sequence partly withheld): M13 bacteriophage origin of replication; arrow indicates direction of (+) strand synthesis
   5887..5936    -  misc_feature   bom (fragment): basis of mobility region from pBR322
   6038..6073    -  CDS            rop (fragment): Rop protein, which maintains plasmids at low copy number; rop
   6168..6272    +  promoter       AmpR promoter: bla
   6273..7133    +  CDS            AmpR: β-lactamase; bla; confers resistance to ampicillin, carbenicillin, and related antibiotics
   7304..7892    +  rep_origin     ori: high-copy-number ColE1/pMB1/pBR322/pUC origin of replication
