[The description below was written by a language model from this plasmid's Addgene catalogue record and pLannotate feature annotations shown in this document.]
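Description:
pAAV-CaMKIIa-HA-rM3D(Gs)-IRES-mCitrine is a 7,953 bp AAV transfer plasmid built on a pAAV backbone, designed to be packaged into recombinant adeno-associated virus for gene delivery to neurons. Two AAV2 inverted terminal repeats flank the expression cassette and define the segment that is replicated and encapsidated when helper functions are supplied. Outside the ITRs, the plasmid carries a ColE1/pUC-type origin, an M13 phage origin, and a β-lactamase gene with its own promoter for ampicillin selection in bacteria. Small bom and rop fragments are backbone remnants. The record lists the plasmid as low copy and grown in a recombination-deficient strain, which is usual for preserving ITR integrity.

The cassette is driven by the mouse CaMKIIα promoter, commonly used to restrict expression largely to excitatory forebrain neurons. It expresses an N-terminally HA-tagged rM3D(Gs), a Gs-coupled DREADD (designer receptor exclusively activated by designer drugs). The feature table annotates this region as a fragment of rat muscarinic M3 receptor, which fits an engineered derivative of that receptor. The specific DREADD mutations are not given in the record, which refers to supplemental documents. An EMCV IRES downstream allows translation of the yellow fluorescent protein mCitrine from the same transcript as a separate polypeptide, marking transduced cells without fusing a reporter to the receptor. A WPRE enhances transcript stability and expression, and a human growth hormone polyadenylation signal terminates the message. The construct is suited to chemogenetic activation of Gs signalling in CaMKIIα-expressing neurons, with the HA epitope and mCitrine for detecting expression. It was deposited as part of a programme generating research tools for GPCRs, kinases and ion channels.
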