Addgene plasmid #50468: pAAV-CaMKIIa-HA-rM3D(Gs)-IRES-mCitrine
Purpose: Gs-coupled rM3D-IRES-mCitrine under the control of CaMKIIa promoter
Depositing lab: Bryan Roth.
Backbone
  Vector backbone: pAAV
  Backbone size w/o insert (bp): 4818
  Total vector size (bp): 7953
  Vector type: AAV
Growth in bacteria
  Bacterial resistance: Ampicillin, 100 μg/mL
  Growth temperature: 37°C
  Growth strain: Stbl3
  Copy number: Low Copy
Gene/Insert
  Gene/Insert name: rM3D-IRES-mCitrine
  Insert size (bp): 2588
  Mutation: See supplemental documents for DREADD mutations
  Promoter: CaMKIIa
  Tag / fusion protein: HA (N terminal on insert)
  Cloning method: Restriction Enzyme; 5′ cloning site BamH I (not destroyed); 3′ cloning site EcoR I (not destroyed)
  Sequencing primers: 5′ ATGCTGACGAAGGCTCGCGA; 3′ GCATTAAAGCAGCGTATCCACATAGC
Terms and licenses: Academic/Nonprofit Terms; Industry Terms: Not Available to Industry
Depositor comments: These plasmids were generated as part of the Illuminating the Druggable Genome (IDG) program sponsored by the NIH Common Fund. The goal of this program is to identify, gather, and distribute information and resources for proteins that currently are not well-studied yet belong to commonly drug-targeted protein families: protein kinases, non-olfactory G-protein coupled receptors (GPCRs), and ion channels. The IDG program is designed to develop fundamental research tools for understudied proteins, elucidate their function, and disseminate the IDG-related resources and data to the greater scientific community.
How to cite: pAAV-CaMKIIa-HA-rM3D(Gs)-IRES-mCitrine was a gift from Bryan Roth (Addgene plasmid # 50468 ; http://n2t.net/addgene:50468 ; RRID:Addgene_50468)
