>Addgene plasmid #50468 | pAAV-CaMKIIa-HA-rM3D(Gs)-IRES-mCitrine | addgene partial sequence | sequence record 77706 | WPRE-R 5'-CATAGCGTAAAAGGAGCAACA-3'
AATTTTGTAATCCAGAGGTTGATTATCGATAAGCTTGATATCGAATTCTCACTTGTACAGCTCGTCCATG
CCGAGAGTGATCCCGGCGGCGGTCACGAACTCCAGCAGGACCATGTGATCGCGCTTCTCGTTGGGGTCTT
TGCTCAGTTTGGACTGGTAGCTCAGGTAGTGGTTGTCGGGCAGCAGCACGGGGCCGTCGCCGATGGGGGT
GTTCTGCTGGTAGTGGTCGGCGAGCTGCACGCTGCCGTCCTCGATGTTGTGGCGGATCTTGAAGTTCACC
TTGATGCCGTTCTTCTGCTTGTCGGCCATGATATAGACGTTGTGGCTGTTGTAGTTGTACTCCAGCTTGT
GCCCCAGGATGTTGCCGTCCTCCTTGAAGTCGATGCCCTTCAGCTCGATGCGGTTCACCAGGGTGTCGCC
CTCGAACTTCACCTCGGCGCGGGTCTTGTAGTTGCCGTCGTCCTTGAAGAAGATGGTGCGCTCCTGGACG
TAGCCTTCGGGCATGGCGGACTTGAAGAAGTCGTGCTGCTTCATGTGGTCGGGGTAGCGGGCGAAGCACA
TCAGGCCGTAGCCGAAGGTGGTCACGAGGGTGGGCCAGGGCACGGGCAGCTTGCCGGTGGTGCAGATGAA
CTTCAGGGTCAGCTTGCCGTAGGTGGCATCGCCCTCGCCCTCGCCGGACACGCTGAACTTGTGGCCGTTT
ACGTCGCCGTCCAGCTCGACCAGGATGGGCACCACCCCGGTGAACAGCTCCTCGCCCTTGCTCACCATGG
TGGCTTATCATCGTGTTTTTCAAAGGAAAACCACGTCCCCGTGGTTCGGGGGGCCTAGACGTTTTTTTAA
CCTCGACTAAACACATGTAAA
