>Addgene plasmid #50468 | pAAV-CaMKIIa-HA-rM3D(Gs)-IRES-mCitrine | addgene partial sequence | sequence record 77775 | mCaMKIIa-pro-F2 5'-GGCAAAGAGGAGCAGGTTTT-3'
TTTCGGAGGTGGTTGCCATGGGGACCTGGATGCTGACGAAGGCTCGCGAGGCTGTGAGCAGCCACAGTGC
CCTGCTCAGAAGCCCCAAGCTCGTCAGTCAAGCCGGTTCTCCGTTTGCACTCAGGAGCACGGGCAGGCGA
GTGGCCCCTAGTTCTGGGGGCAGCTCTAGAGCGGTACCGGATCCGCCACCATGTACCCCTACGACGTCCC
CGACTACGCCACCTTGCACAGTAACAGTACAACCTCGCCTTTGTTTCCCAACATCAGCTCTTCCTGGGTG
CACAGTCCCTCGGAGGCAGGGCTGCCCTTGGGGACAGTCACTCAGTTGGGCAGCTACAACATTTCACAAG
AAACTGGGAATTTCTCCTCAAACGACACCTCCAGCGACCCTCTCGGGGGTCACACCATCTGGCAAGTGGT
CTTCATTGCCTTCTTAACTGGCTTCCTGGCATTGGTGACCATCATTGGCAACATCCTTGTCATTGTGGCC
TTCAAGGTCAACAAACAGCTGAAGACAGTCAACAACTACTTCCTCTTAAGCCTGGCCTGTGCAGACCTGA
TCATCGGGGTCATTTCCATGAACCTGTTCACTACCTACATCATTATGAACCGTTGGGCACTGGGGAACTT
AGCCTGCGACCTCTGGCTCTCCATTGACTGTGTGGCCAGCAATGCCTCTGTCATGAATCTGCTGGTCATC
AGCTTTGACAGGTACTTTTCCATCACTTCTCCATTCCGCTACCAGAGCCTGATGACCAGGGCTCGAGCTG
GTGTGATGATTGGTCTGGCTTGGGTCATCTCCTTTGTCCTATGGGCTCCTGCCATCTTGTTCTGGCAATA
CTTTGTA
